>Addgene plasmid #52883 | pAcRP67A prM/E YFV | addgene partial sequence | sequence record 83668 | Polyhedrin-F 5'-AAATGATAACCATCTCGC-3'
ACAGTTTTGTAATAAAAAAACCTATAAATATTCCGGATTATTCATACCGTCCCACCATCGGGCGCGGATC
TATGCTACTAGTTAAATCAGTCACACCAAGGCTTCAATAAGGAACACACAAGCAAGATGGTAAGCGCTAT
TGTTTTATATGTGCTTTTGGCGGCGGCGGCGCATTCTGCCTTTGCGGCGGATCCGGTGACCCTGGTGCGC
AAGAACCGCTGGCTGCTGCTGAACGTGACCTCCGAGGACCTGGGTAAGACCTTCTCCGTGGGTACCGGTA
ACTGCACCACCAACATCCTGGAGGCTAAGTACTGGTGCCCTGACTCCATGGAGTACAACTGCCCTAACCT
GTCCCCTCGCGAGGAGCCTGACGACATCGACTGCTGGTGCTACGGTGTGGAGAACGTGCGCGTGGCTTAC
GGTAAGTGCGACTCCGCTGGTCGCTCCCGCCGCTCCCGCCGCGCTATCGACCTGCCTACCCACGAGAACC
ACGGTCTGAAGACCCGCCAGGAGAAGTGGATGACCGGTCGCATGGGTGAGCGCCAGCTGCAGAAGATCGA
GCGCTGGTTCGTGCGCAACCCTTTCTTCGCTGTGACCGCTCTGACCATCGCTTACCTGGTGGGTTCCAAC
ATGACCCAGCGCGTGGTGATCGCTCTGCTGGTGCTGGCTGTGGGTCCTGCTTACTCCGCTCACTGCATCG
GTATCACCGACCGCGACTTCATCGAGGGTGTG
