>Addgene plasmid #52883 | pAcRP67A prM/E YFV | addgene partial sequence | sequence record 83670 | Polyhedrin-R 5'-GTCCAAGTTTCCCTG-3'
AGCTTCATCGTGTCGGGTTTAACATTACGGATTTCCTTGAAGAGAGTGAGTTTTTGGTTCTTGCCGGGTC
CCAGGAAAGGATCAGATCTGCAGCGGCCGCTCCGGAATTCTAGAATGGTGATGGTGATGATGTCAAGCAC
CCACACCCAGGGACAGGAACATCATGATCACACCCACCAGGATCATGGACATGGACATGGTCATGTTGCG
GGTGTTGATACCCACCCAGATCAGCACAGCACCCATGATCACCTTGGTGATCCAGTTCAGACCACCGAAC
AGACCCTGGAAAGCGGAACCGAACACGGTGTGGATACCCTTACCCACGGAGGTGAAGAAACCACCAGCGG
AGGAGAAGTCCCAAGCGGTGTCACCCATCACAGCCAGGCGCTCCACACCCTTCATGGTCTGGGTGAACAG
CTTACCGATGGAGGAACCCTCCTTGTGCCACTGGTAGGTCAGGCGGGAGTCACCGCGACCCACGATGATG
TAGGAGTCACCGAAAGGAGGGTTCACCTCGATCAGCACCTCGTCGTCGTTGGTGGAAGCGATAGGGTTCA
CGGTCACCAGGATACCCTTGTTGATAGCAGCGGTCAGGTCGTCAGCCACGATCACAGGGATGCGGCAAGG
AGCACCCTTGGACACCTTCACCTGCATCACCACGGTACCGTGACCGGTGTCGGTAGGGTTCTTCACGAAG
AACATCTTGTCGGTGCAGATCTTGTAGGAGGTACCCTTCAGGGTCAGAGCGGACAGCTTCACGCGGCAGG
ACACGTGACCACCGTGCAGCTTGTACAGGTTGTTGTCGTTGGTGTCCTTGGTCACGCGCATAGCACCGGT
CAGAGCGGTCTTCAGGGAA
