[The description below was written by a language model from this plasmid's Addgene catalogue record.]
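Description:
pAcRP67A prM/E YFV is a baculovirus transfer plasmid for insect-cell expression, built on the commercial pAcGP67A backbone (about 9.8 kb without insert). It is propagated in E. coli as a high-copy plasmid under ampicillin selection. Transfer vectors of this type are not expressed directly. Instead, they are co-introduced into insect cells with baculovirus genomic DNA so that homologous recombination moves the expression cassette into the viral genome, giving a recombinant baculovirus that drives production of the protein during infection.

The payload is an insert of roughly 2 kb covering the prM (precursor membrane) and E (envelope) genes of yellow fever virus, cloned between BamHI and XbaI sites that both remain intact. The depositor notes that the sequence corresponds to the yellow fever virus reference genome. Expression is controlled by the polyhedrin promoter, a very strong, very late baculoviral promoter commonly used for high-level recombinant protein production. The pAcGP67 vector family normally supplies a gp67 secretion signal upstream of the cloning site to route proteins into the secretory pathway, but the record does not say whether the insert is fused in frame to it. It also lists no tags, and no feature table is provided to confirm other elements.

Co-expression of flavivirus prM and E is generally sufficient for the two glycoproteins to assemble into secreted, non-infectious virus-like particles lacking capsid and genome. This matches the stated purpose of producing yellow fever virus VLPs in the baculovirus system. Such particles are generally useful for structural, biochemical and immunological studies of the viral envelope.
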