Addgene plasmid #52883: pAcRP67A prM/E YFV
Purpose: expression of Yellow Fever Virus VLPs in baculovirus
Depositing lab: Yorgo Modis. Depositing organization: Yale University.
Backbone
  Vector backbone: pAcGP67A
  Backbone manufacturer: BD
  Backbone size w/o insert (bp): 9761
  Vector type: Insect Expression
Growth in bacteria
  Bacterial resistance: Ampicillin, 100 μg/mL
  Growth temperature: 37°C
  Growth strain: DH5alpha
  Copy number: High Copy
Gene/Insert
  Gene/Insert name: prM/E
  Species: yellow fever virus
  Insert size (bp): 2000
  Promoter: Polyhedrin
  Cloning method: Restriction Enzyme; 5′ cloning site BamHI (not destroyed); 3′ cloning site XbaI (not destroyed)
  Sequencing primers: 5′ Polyhedrin forward; 3′ polyhedrin reverse
Terms and licenses: Academic/Nonprofit Terms; Industry Terms: Not Available to Industry
Depositor comments: The sequence in this plasmid corresponds to the prM and E genes of yellow fever virus. The reference sequence for this plasmid is NC_002031.1.
How to cite: pAcRP67A prM/E YFV was a gift from Yorgo Modis (Addgene plasmid # 52883 ; http://n2t.net/addgene:52883 ; RRID:Addgene_52883)
